Addgene plasmid #133617: GWF148
Purpose: GNCR1-BFP-CAAX
Depositing lab: Dustin Maly. Publication: Multi-input chemical control of protein dimerization for programming graded cellular responses. Foight GW, Wang Z, Wei CT, Jr Greisen P, Warner KM, Cunningham-Bryant D, Park K, Brunette TJ, Sheffler W, Baker D, Maly DJ. Nat Biotechnol. 2019 Sep 9. pii: 10.1038/s41587-019-0242-8. doi: 10.1038/s41587-019-0242-8. PubMed 31501561.
Backbone
  Vector backbone: pcDNA5-FRT-TO
  Vector type: Mammalian Expression
  Selectable markers: Hygromycin
Growth in bacteria
  Bacterial resistance: Ampicillin, 100 μg/mL
  Growth temperature: 37°C
  Growth strain: DH5alpha
  Copy number: High Copy
Gene/Insert
  Gene/Insert name: GNCR1-BFP-CAAX
Terms and licenses: Academic/Nonprofit Terms; Industry Terms: Not Available to Industry
How to cite: GWF148 was a gift from Dustin Maly (Addgene plasmid # 133617 ; http://n2t.net/addgene:133617 ; RRID:Addgene_133617)
