[The description below was written by a language model from this plasmid's Addgene catalogue record.]
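Description:
GWF148 is a mammalian expression plasmid built on the pcDNA5-FRT-TO backbone and carrying a single insert, GNCR1-BFP-CAAX. It is maintained in E. coli as a high-copy plasmid under ampicillin selection, and the record lists hygromycin as the selectable marker for mammalian cells. No feature table is available for this entry, so the promoter and other regulatory elements are not explicitly recorded. Vectors of the pcDNA5/FRT/TO type generally drive the insert from a tetracycline-operator-controlled CMV promoter. They also carry an FRT site with a promoterless hygromycin resistance gene, so that Flp-mediated integration into a matching host-cell FRT locus confers hygromycin resistance and yields isogenic, inducible stable lines. Such plasmids can also be used for transient transfection. Whether all of these elements are intact in GWF148 cannot be confirmed from the fields given.

The payload is a three-part fusion. As written, it consists of GNCR1 followed by a blue fluorescent protein and a C-terminal CAAX motif. A CAAX box is a prenylation signal that anchors a protein to cellular membranes, typically the plasma membrane, while BFP allows the fusion's localisation to be visualised. The record does not define GNCR1 or its source. The associated publication concerns multi-input chemical control of protein dimerization for programming graded cellular responses, which suggests that GNCR1 is a component of such a chemically controlled dimerization system. On that reading, the construct would serve as a membrane-tethered, fluorescently marked anchor to which a partner protein could be recruited in live-cell experiments, though this intended use is inferred rather than stated in the record.
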