>Addgene plasmid #133617 | GWF148 | addgene full sequence | sequence record 261550 | Addgene NGS Result
GTGATGCGGTTTTGGCAGTACATCAATGGGCGTGGATAGCGGTTTGACTCACGGGGATTTCCAAGTCTCC
ACCCCATTGACGTCAATGGGAGTTTGTTTTGGCACCAAAATCAACGGGACTTTCCAAAATGTCGTAACAA
CTCCGCCCCATTGACGCAAATGGGCGGTAGGCGTGTACGGTGGGAGGTCTATATAAGCAGAGCTCTCCCT
ATCAGTGATAGAGATCTCCCTATCAGTGATAGAGATCGTCGACGAGCTCGTTTAGTGAACCGTCAGATCG
CCTGGAGACGCCATCCACGCTGTTTTGACCTCCATAGAAGACACCGGGACCGATCCAGCCTCCGGACTCT
AGCGTTTAAACTTAAGCTTGGTACCGAGCTCGCCACCATGGATATCGAGAAGCTTTGCAAAAAAGCTGAA
GAAGAGGCAAAGGAGGCGCAAGAGAAAGCTGATGAGTTGCGGCAACGGCACCCCGACAGCCAGGCTGCTG
AGGATGCTGAGGACTTGGCAAATCTGGCGGTGGCCGCTGTCTTGACGGCTTGCTTGTTGGCCCAAGAACA
TCCAAACGCTGACATTGCAAAGCTTTGCATTAAGGCCGCGTCCGAAGCGGCTGAAGCAGCTTCTAAGGCA
GCCGAGCTGGCGCAACGGCATCCTGACTCCCAAGCGGCGAGGGACGCTATAAAACTCGCATCACAAGCAG
CCAGAGCTGTAATCCTCGCTATTATGCTCGCAGCCGAAAACCCAAACGCTGATATTGCCAAACTGTGTAT
AAAGGCGGCTAGTGAAGCCGCAGAAGCTGCAAGCAAAGCAGCAGAACTTGCCCAACGCCACCCCGACTCC
CAGGCGGCTAGAGATGCTATAAAACTTGCTTCTCAGGCTGCGGAGGCGGTAGAACGAGCGATCTGGCTGG
CAGCAGAGAACCCCAACGCTGACATTGCCAAAAAGTGTATCAAGGCGGCTTCCGAAGCCGCCGAGGAGGC
CAGCAAAGCGGCGGAAGAGGCACAGAGACATCCGGACTCACAGAAAGCACGCGACGAGATTAAAGAGGCT
AGTCAAAAAGCAGAGGAGGTAAAAGAACGCTGTAAGTCCGAGCAAAAACTCATATCTGAGGAGGACTTGG
GCTCAGGAAGCAGCGAGCTGATTAAGGAGAACATGCACATGAAGCTGTACATGGAGGGCACCGTGGACAA
CCATCACTTCAAGTGCACATCCGAGGGCGAAGGCAAGCCCTACGAGGGCACCCAGACCATGAGAATCAAG
GTGGTCGAGGGCGGCCCTCTCCCCTTCGCCTTCGACATCCTGGCTACTAGCTTCCTCTACGGCAGCAAGA
CCTTCATCAACCACACCCAGGGCATCCCCGACTTCTTCAAGCAGTCCTTCCCTGAGGGCTTCACATGGGA
GAGAGTCACCACATACGAAGACGGGGGCGTGCTGACCGCTACCCAGGACACCAGCCTCCAGGACGGCTGC
CTCATCTACAACGTCAAGATCAGAGGGGTGAACTTCACATCCAACGGCCCTGTGATGCAGAAGAAAACAC
TCGGCTGGGAGGCCTTCACCGAGACGCTGTACCCCGCTGACGGCGGCCTGGAAGGCAGAAACGACATGGC
CCTGAAGCTCGTGGGCGGGAGCCATCTGATCGCAAACATCAAGACCACATATAGATCCAAGAAACCCGCT
AAGAACCTCAAGATGCCTGGCGTCTACTATGTGGACTACAGACTGGAAAGAATCAAGGAGGCCAACAACG
AGACCTACGTCGAGCAGCACGAGGTGGCAGTGGCCAGATACTGCGACCTCCCTAGCAAACTGGGGCACAA
GCTTAATCGAAAACATAAAGAAAAGATGAGCAAAGATGGTAAAAAGAAGAAAAAGAAGTCAAAGACAAAG
TGTGTAATTATGTGATAAATCCAGCACAGTGGCGGCCGCTCGAGTCTAGAGGGCCCGTTTAAACCCGCTG
ATCAGCCTCGACTGTGCCTTCTAGTTGCCAGCCATCTGTTGTTTGCCCCTCCCCCGTGCCTTCCTTGACC
CTGGAAGGTGCCACTCCCACTGTCCTTTCCTAATAAAATGAGGAAATTGCATCGCATTGTCTGAGTAGGT
GTCATTCTATTCTGGGGGGTGGGGTGGGGCAGGACAGCAAGGGGGAGGATTGGGAAGACAATAGCAGGCA
TGCTGGGGATGCGGTGGGCTCTATGGCTTCTGAGGCGGAAAGAACCAGCTGGGGCTCTAGGGGGTATCCC
C
[124 nt withheld, positions 2242-2365]
C
[91 nt withheld, positions 2367-2457]
AGGGTGATGGTTCACGTACCTAGAAGTTCCTATTCCGAAGTTCCTATTCTCTAGAAAGTATAGGAACTTC
CTTGGCCAAAAAGCCTGAACTCACCGCGACGTCTGTCGAGAAGTTTCTGATCGAAAAGTTCGACAGCGTC
TCCGACCTGATGCAGCTCTCGGAGGGCGAAGAATCTCGTGCTTTCAGCTTCGATGTAGGAGGGCGTGGAT
ATGTCCTGCGGGTAAATAGCTGCGCCGATGGTTTCTACAAAGATCGTTATGTTTATCGGCACTTTGCATC
GGCCGCGCTCCCGATTCCGGAAGTGCTTGACATTGGGGAATTCAGCGAGAGCCTGACCTATTGCATCTCC
CGCCGTGCACAGGGTGTCACGTTGCAAGACCTGCCTGAAACCGAACTGCCCGCTGTTCTGCAGCCGGTCG
CGGAGGCCATGGATGCGATCGCTGCGGCCGATCTTAGCCAGACGAGCGGGTTCGGCCCATTCGGACCGCA
AGGAATCGGTCAATACACTACATGGCGTGATTTCATATGCGCGATTGCTGATCCCCATGTGTATCACTGG
CAAACTGTGATGGACGACACCGTCAGTGCGTCCGTCGCGCAGGCTCTCGATGAGCTGATGCTTTGGGCCG
AGGACTGCCCCGAAGTCCGGCACCTCGTGCACGCGGATTTCGGCTCCAACAATGTCCTGACGGACAATGG
CCGCATAACAGCGGTCATTGACTGGAGCGAGGCGATGTTCGGGGATTCCCAATACGAGGTCGCCAACATC
TTCTTCTGGAGGCCGTGGTTGGCTTGTATGGAGCAGCAGACGCGCTACTTCGAGCGGAGGCATCCGGAGC
TTGCAGGATCGCCGCGGCTCCGGGCGTATATGCTCCGCATTGGTCTTGACCAACTCTATCAGAGCTTGGT
TGACGGCAATTTCGATGATGCAGCTTGGGCGCAGGGTCGATGCGACGCAATCGTCCGATCCGGAGCCGGG
ACTGTCGGGCGTACACAAATCGCCCGCAGAAGCGCGGCCGTCTGGACCGATGGCTGTGTAGAAGTACTCG
CCGATAGTGGAAACCGACGCCCCAGCACTCGTCCGAGGGCAAAGGAATAGCACGTACTACGAGATTTCGA
TTCCACCGCCGCCTTCTATGAAAGGTTGGGCTTCGGAATCGTTTTCCGGGACGCCGGCTGGATGATCCTC
CAGCGCGGGGATCTCATGCTGGAGTTCTTCGCCCACCCCAACTTGTTTATTGCAGCTTATAATGGTTACA
AATAAAGCAATAGCATCACAAATTTCACAAATAAAGCATTTTTTTCACTGCATTCTAGTTGTGGTTTGTC
CAAACTCATCAATGTATCTTATCATGTCTGTATACCGTCGACCTCTAGCTAGAGCTTGGCGTAATCATGG
TCATAGCTGTTTCCTGTGTGAAATTGTTATCCGCTCACAATTCCACACAACATACGAGCCGGAAGCATAA
AGTGTAAAGCCTGGGGTGCCTAATGAGTGAGCTAACTCACATTAATTGCGTTGCGCTCACTGCCCGCTTT
CCAGTCGGGAAACCTGTCGTGCCAGCTGCATTAATGAATCGGCCAACGCGCGGGGAGAGGCGGTTTGCGT
ATTGGGCGCTCTTCCGCTTCCTCGCTCACTGACTCGCTGCGCTCGGTCGTTCGGCTGCGGCGAGCGGTAT
CAGCTCACTCAAAGGCGGTAATACGGTTATCCACAGAATCAGGGGATAACGCAGGAAAGAACATGTGAGC
AAAAGGCCAGCAAAAGGCCAGGAACCGTAAAAAGGCCGCGTTGCTGGCGTTTTTCCATAGGCTCCGCCCC
CCTGACGAGCATCACAAAAATCGACGCTCAAGTCAGAGGTGGCGAAACCCGACAGGACTATAAAGATACC
AGGCGTTTCCCCCTGGAAGCTCCCTCGTGCGCTCTCCTGTTCCGACCCTGCCGCTTACCGGATACCTGTC
CGCCTTTCTCCCTTCGGGAAGCGTGGCGCTTTCTCATAGCTCACGCTGTAGGTATCTCAGTTCGGTGTAG
GTCGTTCGCTCCAAGCTGGGCTGTGTGCACGAACCCCCCGTTCAGCCCGACCGCTGCGCCTTATCCGGTA
ACTATCGTCTTGAGTCCAACCCGGTAAGACACGACTTATCGCCACTGGCAGCAGCCACTGGTAACAGGAT
TAGCAGAGCGAGGTATGTAGGCGGTGCTACAGAGTTCTTGAAGTGGTGGCCTAACTACGGCTACACTAGA
AGAACAGTATTTGGTATCTGCGCTCTGCTGAAGCCAGTTACCTTCGGAAAAAGAGTTGGTAGCTCTTGAT
CCGGCAAACAAACCACCGCTGGTAGCGGTGGTTTTTTTGTTTGCAAGCAGCAGATTACGCGCAGAAAAAA
AGGATCTCAAGAAGATCCTTTGATCTTTTCTACGGGGTCTGACGCTCAGTGGAACGAAAACTCACGTTAA
GGGATTTTGGTCATGAGATTATCAAAAAGGATCTTCACCTAGATCCTTTTAAATTAAAAATGAAGTTTTA
AATCAATCTAAAGTATATATGAGTAAACTTGGTCTGACAGTTACCAATGCTTAATCAGTGAGGCACCTAT
CTCAGCGATCTGTCTATTTCGTTCATCCATAGTTGCCTGACTCCCCGTCGTGTAGATAACTACGATACGG
GAGGGCTTACCATCTGGCCCCAGTGCTGCAATGATACCGCGAGACCCACGCTCACCGGCTCCAGATTTAT
CAGCAATAAACCAGCCAGCCGGAAGGGCCGAGCGCAGAAGTGGTCCTGCAACTTTATCCGCCTCCATCCA
GTCTATTAATTGTTGCCGGGAAGCTAGAGTAAGTAGTTCGCCAGTTAATAGTTTGCGCAACGTTGTTGCC
ATTGCTACAGGCATCGTGGTGTCACGCTCGTCGTTTGGTATGGCTTCATTCAGCTCCGGTTCCCAACGAT
CAAGGCGAGTTACATGATCCCCCATGTTGTGCAAAAAAGCGGTTAGCTCCTTCGGTCCTCCGATCGTTGT
CAGAAGTAAGTTGGCCGCAGTGTTATCACTCATGGTTATGGCAGCACTGCATAATTCTCTTACTGTCATG
CCATCCGTAAGATGCTTTTCTGTGACTGGTGAGTACTCAACCAAGTCATTCTGAGAATAGTGTATGCGGC
GACCGAGTTGCTCTTGCCCGGCGTCAATACGGGATAATACCGCGCCACATAGCAGAACTTTAAAAGTGCT
CATCATTGGAAAACGTTCTTCGGGGCGAAAACTCTCAAGGATCTTACCGCTGTTGAGATCCAGTTCGATG
TAACCCACTCGTGCACCCAACTGATCTTCAGCATCTTTTACTTTCACCAGCGTTTCTGGGTGAGCAAAAA
CAGGAAGGCAAAATGCCGCAAAAAAGGGAATAAGGGCGACACGGAAATGTTGAATACTCATACTCTTCCT
TTTTCAATATTATTGAAGCATTTATCAGGGTTATTGTCTCATGAGCGGATACATATTTGAATGTATTTAG
AAAAATAAACAAATAGGGGTTCCGCGCACATTTCCCCGAAAAGTGCCACCTGACGTCGACGGATCGGGAG
ATCTCCCGATCCCCTATGGTGCACTCTCAGTACAATCTGCTCTGATGCCGCATAGTTAAGCCAGTATCTG
CTCCCTGCTTGTGTGTTGGAGGTCGCTGAGTAGTGCGCGAGCAAAATTTAAGCTACAACAAGGCAAGGCT
TGACCGACAATTGCATGAAGAATCTGCTTAGGGTTAGGCGTTTTGCGCTGCTTCGCGATGTACGGGCCAG
ATATACGCGTTGACATTGATTATTGACTAGTTATTAATAGTAATCAATTACGGGGTCATTAGTTCATAGC
CCATATATGGAGTTCCGCGTTACATAACTTACGGTAAATGGCCCGCCTGGCTGACCGCCCAACGACCCCC
GCCCATTGACGTCAATAATGACGTATGTTCCCATAGTAACGCCAATAGGGACTTTCCATTGACGTCAATG
GGTGGAGTATTTACGGTAAACTGCCCACTTGGCAGTACATCAAGTGTATCATATGCCAAGTACGCCCCCT
ATTGACGTCAATGACGGTAAATGGCCCGCCTGGCATTATGCCCAGTACATGACCTTATGGGACTTTCCTA
CTTGGCAGTACATCTACGTATTAGTCATCGCTATTACCATG
